Addgene plasmid #180144: pCS2-LRP6-3XFlag
Purpose: flag tagged LRP6
Depositing lab: Edward De Robertis. Depositing organization: University of California, Los Angeles (UCLA). Publication: Wnt-inducible Lrp6-APEX2 interacting proteins identify ESCRT machinery and Trk-fused gene as components of the Wnt signaling pathway. Colozza G, Jami-Alahmadi Y, Dsouza A, Tejeda-Munoz N, Albrecht LV, Sosa EA, Wohlschlegel JA, De Robertis EM. Sci Rep. 2020 Dec 9;10(1):21555. doi: 10.1038/s41598-020-78019-5. PubMed 33299006.
Backbone
  Vector backbone: pCS2
  Backbone manufacturer: promega
  Backbone size w/o insert (bp): 4095
  Vector type: Mammalian Expression
Growth in bacteria
  Bacterial resistance: Ampicillin, 100 μg/mL
  Growth temperature: 37°C
  Growth strain: DH5alpha
  Copy number: Unknown
Gene/Insert
  Gene/Insert name: Human LRP6
  Species: H. sapiens (human)
  Entrez Gene: LRP6 (a.k.a. ADCAD2, STHAG7)
  Promoter: SP6
  Tag / fusion protein: FLAG
  Cloning method: Gateway Cloning
  Sequencing primers: 5′ SP6; 3′ T3
Terms and licenses: Academic/Nonprofit Terms; Industry Terms: Not Available to Industry
How to cite: pCS2-LRP6-3XFlag was a gift from Edward De Robertis (Addgene plasmid # 180144 ; http://n2t.net/addgene:180144 ; RRID:Addgene_180144)
