[The description below was written by a language model from this plasmid's Addgene catalogue record and pLannotate feature annotations shown in this document.]
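Description:
pCS2-LRP6-3XFlag is a mammalian expression plasmid built on the pCS2 backbone that carries human LRP6 with a FLAG epitope tag; the sequenced construct is about 9.1 kb. It is propagated in E. coli through a high-copy ColE1/pUC-type origin and selected with ampicillin via the β-lactamase gene. An f1 origin and remnants of lac sequences (lac promoter/operator and fragments of lacI and lacZα) are also present in the backbone.

The catalogue lists SP6 as the promoter, but the feature table shows the usual pCS2 arrangement. A simian cytomegalovirus IE94 enhancer/promoter sits upstream and can drive transcription in vertebrate cells. It is followed by the bacteriophage SP6 promoter, which allows in vitro synthesis of sense mRNA from the same template. The LRP6 coding sequence was introduced by Gateway cloning and is flanked by attB1 and attB2 sites. Immediately downstream of attB2, the annotation detects a fragment of a tandem FLAG array, consistent with the C-terminal 3xFLAG tag implied by the name, although the record does not explicitly state the tag position. An SV40 polyadenylation signal follows the cassette, and a partial T7 promoter and a T3 promoter lie on the opposite strand beyond it.

LRP6 is a cell-surface coreceptor that acts with Frizzled in Wnt/β-catenin signalling, recruiting Dishevelled and the Axin/GSK3 complex into signalosomes. The stated purpose is simply to provide FLAG-tagged LRP6. This suits detection or immunoprecipitation of the receptor with anti-FLAG reagents, and the associated publication concerns LRP6-interacting proteins in the Wnt pathway.
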