Features (pLannotate 1.2.2; 18 found; start..end, strand, type, name):
     36..1013    +  promoter       CMV IE94 promoter: enhancer/promoter region of simian cytomegalovirus major immediate early transcription unit IE94
   1048..1066    +  promoter       SP6 promoter: promoter for bacteriophage SP6 RNA polymerase
   1121..1145    +  protein_bind   attB1: mutant version of attB; recombination site for the Gateway® BP reaction BP Clonase™
   1149..6041    +  CDS            LRP6: LRP6_HUMAN - Experimental evidence at protein level: Swiss-Prot protein existence level 1. Component of the Wnt-Fzd-LRP5-LRP6 complex that triggers beta-catenin signaling through inducing aggregation of receptor-ligand complexes into ribosome-sized signalsomes. Cell-surface coreceptor of Wnt/beta-catenin signaling, which plays a pivotal role in bone formation. The Wnt-induced Fzd/LRP6 coreceptor complex recruits DVL1 polymers to the plasma membrane which, in turn, recruits the AXIN1/GSK3B-complex to the cell surface promoting the formation of signalsomes and inhibiting AXIN1/GSK3-mediated phos
   6043..6067    -  protein_bind   attB2: mutant version of attB; recombination site for the Gateway® BP reaction BP Clonase™
   6087..6115    +  CDS            5xFLAG (fragment): five tandem FLAG® epitope tags
   6165..6182    -  promoter       T7 promoter (fragment): promoter for bacteriophage T7 RNA polymerase
   6187..6321    -  polyA_signal   SV40 poly(A) signal: SV40 polyadenylation signal
   6434..6452    -  promoter       T3 promoter: promoter for bacteriophage T3 RNA polymerase
   6497..6513    -  protein_bind   lac operator: The lac repressor binds to the lac operator to inhibit transcription in E. coli. This inhibition can be relieved by adding lactose or isopropyl-β-D-thiogalactopyranoside (IPTG). lac repressor encoded by lacI
   6521..6551    -  promoter       lac promoter: promoter for the E. coli lac operon
   6566..6587    -  protein_bind   CAP binding site: CAP binding activates transcription in the presence of cAMP. E. coli catabolite activator protein
   6600..6692    -  CDS            lacI (fragment): lac repressor; lacI; The lac repressor binds to the lac operator to inhibit transcription in E. coli. This inhibition can be relieved by adding lactose or isopropyl-β-D-thiogalactopyranoside (IPTG).
   6875..7463    -  rep_origin     ori: high-copy-number ColE1/pMB1/pBR322/pUC origin of replication
   7634..8494    -  CDS            AmpR: β-lactamase; bla; confers resistance to ampicillin, carbenicillin, and related antibiotics
   8495..8599    -  promoter       AmpR promoter: bla
   8652..9080    -  rep_origin     f1 ori (sequence partly withheld): f1 bacteriophage origin of replication; arrow indicates direction of (+) strand synthesis
   9085..29      -  CDS            lacZα (fragment) (across the origin): LacZα fragment of β-galactosidase; lacZ fragment
>Addgene plasmid #180144 | pCS2-LRP6-3XFlag | addgene full sequence | sequence record 358180 | Addgene NGS Result
CGGTGCGGGCCTCTTCGCTATTACGCCAGTCGACCGCCAATTCAATATGGCGTATATGGACTCATGCCAA
TTCAATATGGTGGATCTGGACCTGTGCCAATTCAATATGGCGTATATGGACTCGTGCCAATTCAATATGG
TGGATCTGGACCCCAGCCAATTCAATATGGCGGACTTGGCACCATGCCAATTCAATATGGCGGACCTGGC
ACTGTGCCAACTGGGGAGGGGTCTACTTGGCACGGTGCCAAGTTTGAGGAGGGGTCTTGGCCCTGTGCCA
AGTCCGCCATATTGAATTGGCATGGTGCCAATAATGGCGGCCATATTGGCTATATGCCAGGATCAATATA
TAGGCAATATCCAATATGGCCCTATGCCAATATGGCTATTGGCCAGGTTCAATACTATGTATTGGCCCTA
TGCCATATAGTATTCCATATATGGGTTTTCCTATTGACGTAGATAGCCCCTCCCAATGGGCGGTCCCATA
TACCATATATGGGGCTTCCTAATACCGCCCATAGCCACTCCCCCATTGACGTCAATGGTCTCTATATATG
GTCTTTCCTATTGACGTCATATGGGCGGTCCTATTGACGTATATGGCGCCTCCCCCATTGACGTCAATTA
CGGTAAATGGCCCGCCTGGCTCAATGCCCATTGACGTCAATAGGACCACCCACCATTGACGTCAATGGGA
TGGCTCATTGCCCATTCATATCCGTTCTCACGCCCCCTATTGACGTCAATGACGGTAAATGGCCCACTTG
GCAGTACATCAATATCTATTAATAGTAACTTGGCAAGTACATTACTATTGGAAGTACGCCAGGGTACATT
GGCAGTACTCCCATTGACGTCAATGGCGGTAAATGGCCCGCGATGGCTGCCAAGTACATCCCCATTGACG
TCAATGGGGAGGGGCAATGACGCAAATGGGCGTTCCATTGACGTAAATGGGCGGTAGGCGTGCCTAATGG
GAGGTCTATATAAGCAATGCTCGTTTAGGGAACCGCCATTCTGCCTGGGGACGTCGGAGCAAGCTTGATT
TAGGTGACACTATAGAATACAAGCTACTTGTTCTTTTTGCAGGATCCCATCGATTCGAATTCAAGGATCA
ACAAGTTTGTACAAAAAAGCAGGCTACCATGGGGGCCGTCCTGAGGAGCCTCCTGGCCTGCAGCTTCTGT
GTGCTCCTGAGAGCGGCCCCTTTGTTGCTTTATACTGATATCGAAATGAACCGCCTGGGTAAGGCTCCGG
AACCTTTGTTGCTTTATGCAAACAGACGGGACTTGCGATTGGTTGATGCTACAAATGGCAAAGAGAATGC
TACGATTGTAGTTGGAGGCTTGGAGGATGCAGCTGCGGTGGACTTTGTGTTTAGTCATGGCTTGATATAC
TGGAGTGATGTCAGCGAAGAAGCCATTAAACGAACAGAATTTAACAAAACTGAGAGTGTGCAGAATGTTG
TTGTTTCTGGATTATTGTCCCCCGATGGGCTGGCATGTGATTGGCTTGGAGAAAAATTGTACTGGACAGA
TTCTGAAACTAATCGGATTGAAGTTTCTAATTTAGATGGATCTTTACGAAAAGTTTTATTTTGGCAAGAG
TTGGATCAACCCAGAGCTATTGCCTTAGATCCTTCAAGTGGGTTCATGTACTGGACAGACTGGGGAGAAG
TGCCAAAGATAGAACGTGCTGGAATGGATGGTTCAAGTCGCTTCATTATAATAAACAGTGAAATTTACTG
GCCAAATGGACTGACTTTGGATTATGAAGAACAAAAGCTTTATTGGGCAGATGCAAAACTTAATTTCATC
CACAAATCAAATCTGGATGGAACAAATCGGCAGGCAGTGGTTAAAGGTTCCCTTCCACATCCTTTTGCCT
TGACGTTATTTGAGGACATATTGTACTGGACTGACTGGAGCACACACTCCATTTTGGCTTGCAACAAGTA
TACTGGTGAGGGTCTGCGTGAAATCCATTCTGACATCTTCTCTCCCATGGATATACATGCCTTCAGCCAA
CAGAGGCAGCCAAATGCCACAAATCCATGTGGAATTGACAATGGGGGTTGTTCCCATTTGTGTTTGATGT
CTCCAGTCAAGCCTTTTTATCAGTGTGCTTGCCCCACTGGGGTCAAACTCCTGGAGAATGGAAAAACCTG
CAAAGATGGTGCCACAGAATTATTGCTTTTAGCTCGAAGGACAGACTTGAGACGCATTTCTTTGGATACA
CCAGATTTTACAGACATTGTTCTGCAGTTAGAAGACATCCGTCATGCCATTGCCATAGATTACGATCCTG
TGGAAGGCTACATCTACTGGACTGATGATGAAGTGAGGGCCATACGCCGTTCATTTATAGATGGATCTGG
CAGTCAGTTTGTGGTCACTGCTCAAATTGCCCATCCTGATGGTATTGCTGTGGACTGGGTTGCACGAAAT
CTTTATTGGACAGACACTGGCACTGATCGAATAGAAGTGACAAGGCTCAATGGGACCATGAGGAAGATCT
TGATTTCAGAGGACTTAGAGGAACCCCGGGCTATTGTGTTAGATCCCATGGTTGGGTACATGTATTGGAC
TGACTGGGGAGAAATTCCGAAAATTGAGCGAGCAGCTCTGGATGGTTCTGACCGTGTAGTATTGGTTAAC
ACTTCTCTTGGTTGGCCAAATGGTTTAGCCTTGGATTATGATGAAGGCAAAATATACTGGGGAGATGCCA
AAACAGACAAGATTGAGGTTATGAATACTGATGGCACTGGGAGACGAGTACTAGTGGAAGACAAAATTCC
TCACATATTTGGATTTACTTTGTTGGGTGACTATGTTTACTGGACTGACTGGCAGAGGCGTAGCATTGAA
AGAGTTCATAAACGAAGTGCAGAGAGGGAAGTGATCATAGATCAGCTGCCTGACCTCATGGGCCTAAAGG
CTACAAATGTTCATCGAGTGATTGGTTCCAACCCCTGTGCTGAGGAAAACGGGGGATGTAGCCATCTCTG
CCTCTATAGACCTCAGGGCCTTCGCTGTGCTTGCCCTATTGGCTTTGAACTCATCAGTGACATGAAGACC
TGCATTGTCCCAGAGGCTTTCCTTTTGTTTTCACGGAGAGCAGATATCAGACGAATTTCTCTGGAAACAA
ACAATAATAATGTGGCTATTCCACTCACTGGTGTCAAAGAAGCTTCTGCTTTGGATTTTGATGTGACAGA
CAACCGAATTTATTGGACTGATATATCACTCAAGACCATCAGCAGAGCCTTTATGAATGGCAGTGCACTG
GAACATGTGGTAGAATTCGGCTTAGATTATCCAGAAGGCATGGCAGTAGACTGGCTTGGGAAGAACTTGT
ACTGGGCAGACACAGGAACGAATCGAATTGAGGTGTCAAAGTTGGATGGGCAGCACCGACAAGTTTTGGT
GTGGAAAGACCTAGATAGTCCCAGAGCTCTCGCGTTGGACCCTGCCGAAGGATTTATGTATTGGACTGAA
TGGGGTGGAAAACCTAAGATAGACAGAGCTGCAATGGATGGAAGTGAACGTACTACCTTAGTTCCAAATG
TGGGGCGGGCAAACGGCCTAACTATTGATTATGCTAAAAGGAGGCTTTATTGGACAGACCTGGACACCAA
CTTAATAGAATCTTCAAATATGCTTGGGCTCAACCGTGAAGTTATAGCAGATGACTTGCCTCATCCTTTT
GGCTTAACTCAGTACCAAGATTATATCTACTGGACGGACTGGAGCCGACGCAGCATTGAGCGTGCCAACA
AAACCAGTGGCCAAAACCGCACCATCATTCAGGGCCATTTGGATTATGTGATGGACATCCTCGTCTTTCA
CTCATCTCGACAGTCAGGGTGGAATGAATGTGCTTCCAGCAATGGGCACTGCTCCCACCTCTGCTTGGCT
GTGCCAGTTGGGGGTTTTGTTTGTGGATGCCCTGCCCACTACTCTCTTAATGCTGACAACAGGACTTGTA
GTGCTCCTACGACTTTCCTGCTCTTCAGTCAAAAGAGTGCCATCAACCGCATGGTGATTGATGAACAACA
GAGCCCCGACATCATCCTTCCCATCCACAGCCTTCGGAATGTCCGGGCCATTGACTATGACCCACTGGAC
AAGCAACTCTATTGGATTGACTCACGACAAAACATGATCCGAAAGGCACAAGAAGATGGCAGCCAGGGCT
TTACTGTGGTTGTGAGCTCAGTTCCGAGTCAGAACCTGGAAATACAACCCTATGACCTCAGCATTGATAT
TTACAGCCGCTACATCTACTGGACTTGTGAGGCTACCAATGTCATTAATGTGACAAGATTAGATGGGAGA
TCAGTTGGAGTGGTGCTGAAAGGCGAGCAGGACAGACCTCGAGCCATTGTGGTAAACCCAGAGAAAGGGT
ATATGTATTTTACCAATCTTCAGGAAAGGTCTCCTAAAATTGAACGGGCTGCTTTGGATGGGACAGAACG
GGAGGTCCTCTTTTTCAGTGGCTTAAGTAAACCAATTGCTTTAGCCCTTGATAGCAGGCTGGGCAAGCTC
TTTTGGGCTGATTCAGATCTCCGGCGAATTGAAAGCAGTGATCTCTCAGGTGCTAACCGGATAGTATTAG
AAGACTCCAATATCTTGCAGCCTGTGGGACTTACTGTGTTTGAAAACTGGCTCTATTGGATTGATAAACA
GCAGCAAATGATTGAAAAAATTGACATGACAGGTCGAGAGGGTAGAACCAAAGTCCAAGCTCGAATTGCC
CAGCTTAGTGACATTCATGCAGTAAAGGAGCTGAACCTTCAAGAATACAGACAGCACCCTTGTGCTCAGG
ATAATGGTGGCTGTTCACATATTTGTCTTGTAAAGGGGGATGGTACTACAAGGTGTTCTTGCCCCATGCA
CCTGGTTCTACTTCAAGATGAGCTATCATGTGGAGAACCTCCAACATGTTCTCCTCAGCAGTTTACTTGT
TTCACGGGGGAAATTGACTGTATCCCTGTGGCTTGGCGGTGCGATGGGTTTACTGAATGTGAAGACCACA
GTGATGAACTCAATTGTCCTGTATGCTCAGAGTCCCAGTTCCAGTGTGCCAGTGGGCAGTGTATTGATGG
TGCCCTCCGATGCAATGGAGATGCAAACTGCCAGGACAAATCAGATGAGAAGAACTGTGAAGTGCTTTGT
TTAATTGATCAGTTCCGCTGTGCCAATGGTCAGTGCATTGGAAAGCACAAGAAGTGTGATCATAATGTGG
ATTGCAGTGACAAGTCAGATGAACTGGATTGTTATCCGACTGAAGAACCAGCACCACAGGCCACCAATAC
AGTTGGTTCTGTTATTGGCGTAATTGTCACCATTTTTGTGTCTGGAACTGTATACTTTATCTGCCAGAGG
ATGTTGTGTCCACGTATGAAGGGAGATGGGGAAACTATGACTAATGACTATGTAGTTCATGGACCAGCTT
CTGTGCCTCTTGGTTATGTGCCACACCCAAGTTCTTTGTCAGGATCTCTTCCAGGAATGTCTCGAGGTAA
ATCAATGATCAGCTCCCTCAGTATCATGGGGGGAAGCAGTGGACCCCCCTATGACCGAGCCCATGTTACA
GGAGCATCATCAAGTAGTTCTTCAAGCACCAAAGGCACTTACTTCCCTGCAATTTTGAACCCTCCACCAT
CCCCAGCCACAGAGCGATCACATTACACTATGGAATTTGGATATTCTTCAAACAGTCCTTCCACTCATAG
GTCATACAGCTACAGGCCATATAGCTACCGGCACTTTGCACCCCCCACCACACCCTGCAGCACAGATGTT
TGTGACAGTGACTATGCTCCTAGTCGGAGAATGACCTCAGTGGCAACAGCCAAGGGCTATACCAGTGACT
TGAACTATGATTCAGAACCTGTGCCCCCACCTCCCACACCCCGAAGCCAATACTTGTCAGCAGAGGAGAA
CTATGAAAGCTGCCCACCTTCTCCATACACAGAGAGGAGCTATTCTCATCACCTCTACCCACCGCCACCC
TCTCCCTGTACAGACTCCTCCGACCCAGCTTTCTTGTACAAAGTGGTTGATCCTGATTATAAAGATGACG
ATGACAAGGATTATAAAGATGACGATGACAAGGATTATAAAGATGACGATGACAAGTAACTCGAGCCTCT
AGAACTATAGTGAGTCGTATTACGTAGATCCAGACATGATAAGATACATTGATGAGTTTGGACAAACCAC
AACTAGAATGCAGTGAAAAAAATGCTTTATTTGTGAAATTTGTGATGCTATTGCTTTATTTGTAACCATT
ATAAGCTGCAATAAACAAGTTAACAACAACAATTGCATTCATTTTATGTTTCAGGTTCAGGGGGAGGTGT
GGGAGGTTTTTTAATTCGCGGCCGCGGCGCCAATGCATTGGGCCCGGTACCCAGCTTTTGTTCCCTTTAG
TGAGGGTTAATTGCGCGCTTGGCGTAATCATGGTCATAGCTGTTTCCTGTGTGAAATTGTTATCCGCTCA
CAATTCCACACAACATACGAGCCGGGAGCATAAAGTGTAAAGCCTGGGGTGCCTAATGAGTGAGCTAACT
CACATTAATTGCGTTGCGCTCACTGCCCGCTTTCCAGTCGGGAAACCTGTCGTGCCAGCTGCATTAATGA
ATCGGCCAACGCGCGGGGAGAGGCGGTTTGCGTATTGGGCGCTCTTCCGCTTCCTCGCTCACTGACTCGC
TGCGCTCGGTCGTTCGGCTGCGGCGAGCGGTATCAGCTCACTCAAAGGCGGTAATACGGTTATCCACAGA
ATCAGGGGATAACGCAGGAAAGAACATGTGAGCAAAAGGCCAGCAAAAGGCCAGGAACCGTAAAAAGGCC
GCGTTGCTGGCGTTTTTCCATAGGCTCCGCCCCCCTGACGAGCATCACAAAAATCGACGCTCAAGTCAGA
GGTGGCGAAACCCGACAGGACTATAAAGATACCAGGCGTTTCCCCCTGGAAGCTCCCTCGTGCGCTCTCC
TGTTCCGACCCTGCCGCTTACCGGATACCTGTCCGCCTTTCTCCCTTCGGGAAGCGTGGCGCTTTCTCAT
AGCTCACGCTGTAGGTATCTCAGTTCGGTGTAGGTCGTTCGCTCCAAGCTGGGCTGTGTGCACGAACCCC
CCGTTCAGCCCGACCGCTGCGCCTTATCCGGTAACTATCGTCTTGAGTCCAACCCGGTAAGACACGACTT
ATCGCCACTGGCAGCAGCCACTGGTAACAGGATTAGCAGAGCGAGGTATGTAGGCGGTGCTACAGAGTTC
TTGAAGTGGTGGCCTAACTACGGCTACACTAGAAGAACAGTATTTGGTATCTGCGCTCTGCTGAAGCCAG
TTACCTTCGGAAAAAGAGTTGGTAGCTCTTGATCCGGCAAACAAACCACCGCTGGTAGCGGTGGTTTTTT
TGTTTGCAAGCAGCAGATTACGCGCAGAAAAAAAGGATCTCAAGAAGATCCTTTGATCTTTTCTACGGGG
TCTGACGCTCAGTGGAACGAAAACTCACGTTAAGGGATTTTGGTCATGAGATTATCAAAAAGGATCTTCA
CCTAGATCCTTTTAAATTAAAAATGAAGTTTTAAATCAATCTAAAGTATATATGAGTAAACTTGGTCTGA
CAGTTACCAATGCTTAATCAGTGAGGCACCTATCTCAGCGATCTGTCTATTTCGTTCATCCATAGTTGCC
TGACTCCCCGTCGTGTAGATAACTACGATACGGGAGGGCTTACCATCTGGCCCCAGTGCTGCAATGATAC
CGCGAGACCCACGCTCACCGGCTCCAGATTTATCAGCAATAAACCAGCCAGCCGGAAGGGCCGAGCGCAG
AAGTGGTCCTGCAACTTTATCCGCCTCCATCCAGTCTATTAATTGTTGCCGGGAAGCTAGAGTAAGTAGT
TCGCCAGTTAATAGTTTGCGCAACGTTGTTGCCATTGCTACAGGCATCGTGGTGTCACGCTCGTCGTTTG
GTATGGCTTCATTCAGCTCCGGTTCCCAACGATCAAGGCGAGTTACATGATCCCCCATGTTGTGCAAAAA
AGCGGTTAGCTCCTTCGGTCCTCCGATCGTTGTCAGAAGTAAGTTGGCCGCAGTGTTATCACTCATGGTT
ATGGCAGCACTGCATAATTCTCTTACTGTCATGCCATCCGTAAGATGCTTTTCTGTGACTGGTGAGTACT
CAACCAAGTCATTCTGAGAATAGTGTATGCGGCGACCGAGTTGCTCTTGCCCGGCGTCAATACGGGATAA
TACCGCGCCACATAGCAGAACTTTAAAAGTGCTCATCATTGGAAAACGTTCTTCGGGGCGAAAACTCTCA
AGGATCTTACCGCTGTTGAGATCCAGTTCGATGTAACCCACTCGTGCACCCAACTGATCTTCAGCATCTT
TTACTTTCACCAGCGTTTCTGGGTGAGCAAAAACAGGAAGGCAAAATGCCGCAAAAAAGGGAATAAGGGC
GACACGGAAATGTTGAATACTCATACTCTTCCTTTTTCAATATTATTGAAGCATTTATCAGGGTTATTGT
CTCATGAGCGGATACATATTTGAATGTATTTAGAAAAATAAACAAATAGGGGTTCCGCGCACATTTCCCC
GAAAAGTGCCACCTAAATTGTAAGCGTTAATATTTTGTTAAAATTCGCGTTAAATTTTTGTTAAATCAGC
TCATTTTTTAACCAATAGGCCGAAATCGGCAAAATCCCTTATAAATCAAAAGAATAGACCGAGATAGGGT
[37 nt withheld, positions 8751-8787]
AAAGAACGTGGACTCCAACGTCAAAGG
[49 nt withheld, positions 8815-8863]
T
[91 nt withheld, positions 8865-8955]
G
[124 nt withheld, positions 8957-9080]
CCCATTCGCCATTCAGGCTGCGCAACTGTTGGGAAGGGCGAT
